>Addgene plasmid #127959 | pCyto-Dr-TrkA | addgene full sequence | sequence record 259313 | Addgene NGS Result
TTTCCATAGGCTCCGCCCCCCTGACGAGCATCACAAAAATCGACGCTCAAGTCAGAGGTGGCGAAACCCG
ACAGGACTATAAAGATACCAGGCGTTTCCCCCTGGAAGCTCCCTCGTGCGCTCTCCTGTTCCGACCCTGC
CGCTTACCGGATACCTGTCCGCCTTTCTCCCTTCGGGAAGCGTGGCGCTTTCTCATAGCTCACGCTGTAG
GTATCTCAGTTCGGTGTAGGTCGTTCGCTCCAAGCTGGGCTGTGTGCACGAACCCCCCGTTCAGCCCGAC
CGCTGCGCCTTATCCGGTAACTATCGTCTTGAGTCCAACCCGGTAAGACACGACTTATCGCCACTGGCAG
CAGCCACTGGTAACAGGATTAGCAGAGCGAGGTATGTAGGCGGTGCTACAGAGTTCTTGAAGTGGTGGCC
TAACTACGGCTACACTAGAAGGACAGTATTTGGTATCTGCGCTCTGCTGAAGCCAGTTACCTTCGGAAAA
AGAGTTGGTAGCTCTTGATCCGGCAAACAAACCACCGCTGGTAGCGGTGGTTTTTTTGTTTGCAAGCAGC
AGATTACGCGCAGAAAAAAAGGATTTCAAGAAGATCCTTTGATCTTTTCTACGGGGTCTGACGCTCAGTG
GAACGAAAACTCACGTTAAGGGATTTTGGTCATGAGATTATCAAAAAGGATCTTCACCTAGATCCTTTTA
TAGTCCGGAAATACAGGAACGCACGCTGGATGGCCCTTCGCTGGGATGGTGAAACCATGAAAAATGGCAG
CTTCAGTGGATTAAGTGGGGGTAATGTGGCCTGTACCCTCTGGTTGCATAGGTATTCATACGGTTAAAAT
TTATCAGGCGCGATTGCGGCAGTTTTTCGGGTGGTTTGTTGCCATTTTTACCTGTCTGCTGCCGTGATCG
CGCTGAACGCGTTTTAGCGGTGCGTACAATTAAGGGATTATGGTAAATCCACTTACTGTCTGCCCTCGTA
GCCATCGAGATAAACCGCAGTACTCCGGCCACGATGCGTCCGGCGTAGAGGATCGAGATCTGACGCAAAT
GGGCGGTAGGCGTGTACGGTGGGAGGTCTATATAAGCAGAGCTGGTTTAGTGAACCGTCAGATCACTAGA
AGCTTATGAGCCGGGACCCGTTGCCCTTTTTTCCACCGCTTTACCTTGGTGGCCCGGAAATTACCACCGA
GAACTGCGAGCGCGAGCCGATTCATATTCCCGGCAGCATCCAGCCGCACGGCGCCCTGCTCACTGCCGAC
GGGCACAGCGGCGAGGTGCTCCAGATGAGCCTCAACGCGGCCACTTTTCTGGGACAGGAACCCACAGTGC
TGCGCGGACAGACCCTCGCCGCACTGCTGCCCGAGCAGTGGCCCGCGCTGCAAGCGGCCCTGCCCCCCGG
CTGCCCCGACGCCCTGCAATACCGCGCAACGCTGGACTGGCCTGCCGCCGGGCACCTTTCGCTGACGGTG
CACCGGGTCGGCGAGTTGCTGATTCTGGAGTTCGAGCCGACGGAGGCCTGGGACAGCACCGGGCCGCACG
CGCTGCGCAACGCGATGTTCGCGCTCGAAAGTGCCCCCAACCTGCGGGCGCTGGCCGAGGTGGCGACCCA
GACGGTCCGCGAGCTGACGGGCTTTGACCGGGTGATGCTCTACAAATTTGCCCCCGACGCCACCGGCGAA
GTGATTGCCGAGGCCCGCCGTGAGGGGCTGCACGCCTTTCTGGGCCACCGTTTTCCCGCGTCGGACATTC
CGGCGCAGGCCCGCGCGCTCTACACCCGGCACCTGCTGCGCCTGACCGCCGACACCCGCGCCGCCGCCGT
GCCGCTCGATCCCGTCCTCAACCCGCAGACGAATGCGCCCACCCCGCTGGGCGGCGCCGTGCTGCGCGCC
ACCTCGCCCATGCACATGCAGTACCTGCGGAACATGGGCGTCGGGTCGAGCCTGTCGGTGTCGGTGGTGG
TCGGCGGCCAGCTCTGGGGCCTGATCGCCTGCCACCACCAGACGCCCTACGTGTTGCCGCCCGACCTGCG
AACCACGCTCGAATACCTGGGCCGCTTGCTGAGCCTGCAAGTTCAGGTCAAGGAAGCGGCGGACGTGGCG
GCCTTTCGCCAGAGCCTGCGGGAGCACCACGCGCGGGTGGCCCTCGCGGCGGCGCACTCGCTCTCGCCGC
ACGACACCCTCAGTGACCCGGCGCTTGACCTGCTGGGCCTGATGCGGGCCGGGGGCCTGATTCTGCGTTT
CGAGGGCCGCTGGCAGACGTTGGGTGAAGTGCCGCCTGCCCCGGCGGTGGACGCGCTGCTGGCGTGGCTC
GAAACCCAGCCGGGCGCCCTGGTCCAGACCGACGCGCTAGGCCAACTGTGGCCCGCCGGCGCCGATCTCG
CCCCCAGCGCAGCGGGCCTGCTCGCCATCAGCGTGGGCGAGGGCTGGTCGGAGTGCCTCGTCTGGCTGCG
GCCCGAACTGCGGCTGGAGGTCGCCTGGGGCGGGGCCACTCCTGACCAGGCGAAAGACGACCTCGGGCCG
CGCCACTCATTCGACACCTACCTCGAAGAAAAACGCGGCTACGCCGAGCCCTGGCATCCCGGCGAAATCG
AGGAGGCGCAGGATCTACGTGACACATTGACCGGGGCGCTGGGCGAGGCAGAGGCAGCAGCAAAGGAGGC
AGCAGCAAAGGAAGCGGCGGCGAAAGAAGCGGCGGCGAAAGCGAACAAATGTGGACAGAGGAGCAAATTT
GGGATCAACCGCCCTGCTGTGCTGGCGCCAGAGGATGGGCTGGCCATGTCCCTACACTTCATGACACTGG
GTGGCAGTTCTCTTTCCCCTACTGAGGGCAAAGGCTCCGGACTCCAGGGCCACATCATGGAGAACCCACA
GTACTTCAGTGATACCTGTGTCCACCATATCAAGCGCCAGGACATCATTCTCAAGTGGGAGCTAGGGGAG
GGAGCCTTTGGAAAGGTCTTTCTTGCTGAGTGCTACAACCTTCTGAATGATCAGGACAAGATGCTGGTGG
CTGTCAAGGCACTGAAGGAGACATCTGAGAATGCTCGTCAGGACTTCCATCGTGAGGCAGAGCTGCTCAC
CATGCTACAGCACCAACACATCGTACGCTTCTTTGGAGTCTGCACGGAGGGTGGCCCATTGCTCATGGTC
TTCGAGTACATGCGCCATGGGGACCTCAACCGTTTCCTCCGGTCCCACGGACCTGATGCAAAACTGCTGG
CTGGCGGCGAGGATGTGGCTCCTGGTCCTTTGGGCCTTGGGCAGCTTCTGGCTGTGGCTAGCCAGGTGGC
TGCTGGTATGGTGTACCTAGCCAGCCTGCACTTTGTGCACCGGGACCTGGCCACACGCAACTGTCTGGTG
GGTCAGGGACTAGTGGTCAAGATTGGAGACTTCGGCATGAGCAGGGACATCTACAGCACAGACTACTACC
GTGTGGGAGGTCGGACCATGCTGCCCATCCGCTGGATGCCTCCAGAGAGCATCCTCTACCGCAAGTTCAG
CACCGAGAGTGATGTGTGGAGCTTCGGGGTGGTGCTCTGGGAGATCTTCACCTATGGAAAGCAACCCTGG
TACCAGCTCTCCAACACTGAGGCGATCGAGTGCATCACGCAGGGCCGGGAGCTGGAGCGGCCGCGCGCCT
GCCCTCCTGATGTCTACGCCATCATGCGCGGCTGCTGGCAGCGTGAGCCGCAACAGCGCCTCAGCATGAA
GGATGTGCACGCGCGGCTGCAGGCCTTGGCACAGGCGCCACCGAGTTACCTGGACGTTCTGGGCTAGCTC
GAGCCAACCACTGAGGATCTGTACTTTCAGAGCGATAACGATGGATCCAGTCTCCCCGGGAGCTCATATG
TGTCACTTAAGTATATCTAGAGTCGACCTGCAGGCATGCAAGCTGATCCGGCTGCTAACAAAGCCCGAAA
GGAAGCTGAGTTGGCTGCTGCCACCGCTGAGCAATAACTAGCATAACCCCTTGGGGCGGCCGCTTCGAGC
AGACATGATAAGATACATTGATGAGTTTGGACAAACCACAACTAGAATGCAGTGAAAAAAATGCTTTATT
TGTGAAATTTGTGATGCTATTGCTTTATTTGTAACCATTATAAGCTGCAATAAACAAGTTAACAACAACA
ATTGCATTCATTTTATGTTTCAGGTTCAGGGGGAGATGTGGGAGGTTTTTTTAAGCAAGTAAAACCTCTA
CAAATGTGGTAAAATCGTATTCTAATGGAGCCTCTTTGCGCTTGCGTTTTCCCTTGTCCAGATAGCCCAG
TAGCTGACATTCATCCGGGGTCAGCACCGTTTCTGCGGACTGGCTTTCTACGTGTTCCGCTTCCTTTAGC
AGCCCTTGCGCCCTGAGTGCTTGCGGCAGCGTGAGCTTCAAAAGAATTGCCAGCTGGGGCGCCCTCTGGT
AAGGTTGGGAAGCCCTGCAAAGTAAACTGGATGGCTTTCTTGCCGCCAAGGATCTGATGGCGCAGGGGAT
CAAGATCTGATCAAGAGACAGGATGACGGTCGTTTCGCATGCTTGAACAAGATGGATTGCACGCAGGTTC
TCCGGCCGCTTGGGTGGAGAGGCTATTCGGCTATGACTGGGCACAACAGACAATCGGCTGCTCTGATGCC
GCCGTGTTCCGGCTGTCAGCGCAGGGGCGCCCGGTTCTTTTTGTCAAGACCGACCTGTCCGGTGCCCTGA
ATGAACTGCAGGACGAGGCAGCGCGGCTATCGTGGCTGGCCACGACGGGCGTTCCTTGCGCAGCTGTGCT
CGACGTTGTCACTGAAGCGGGAAGGGACTGGCTGCTATTGGGCGAAGTGCCGGGGCAGGATCTCCTGTCA
TCTCACCTTGCTCCTGCCGAGAAAGTATCCATCATGGCTGATGCAATGCGGCGGCTGCATACGCTTGATC
CGGCTACCTGCCCATTCGACCACCAAGCGAAACATCGCATCGAGCGAGCACGCACTCGGATGGAAGCCGG
TCTTGTCGATCAGGATGATCTGGACGAAGAGCATCAGGGGCTCGCGCCAGCCGAACTGTTCGCCAGGCTC
AAGGCGCGTATGCCGGATGGTGAGGATCTCGTCGTGACTCATGGCGATGCCTGCTTGCCGAATATCATGG
TGGAAAATGGCCGCTTTTCTGGATTCATCGACTGTGGCCGGCTGGGTGTGGCGGACCGCTATCAGGACAT
AGCGTTGGCTACCCGTGATATTGCTGAAGAGCTTGGCGGCGAATGGGCTGACCGCTTCCTCGTGCTTTAC
GGTATCGCCGCTCCCGATTCGCAGCGCATCGCCTTCTATCGCCTTCTTGACGAGTTCTTCTGAGCGGGAC
TCTGGGGTTCGAAATGACCGACCAAGCGACGCCCAACCGGTATCAGCTCACTCAAAGGCGGTAATACGGT
TATCCACAGAATCAGGGGATAACGCAGGAAAGAACATGTGAGCAAAAGGCCAGCAAAAGGCCAGGAACCG
TAAAAAGGCCGCGTTGCTGGCGTT
Features (pLannotate 1.2.2; 15 found; start..end, strand, type, name):
      1..589     -  rep_origin     ori: high-copy-number ColE1/pMB1/pBR322/pUC origin of replication
    705..988     +  misc_feature   cer region: ColE1-derived recombination site that helps to maintain plasmids as monomers
   1042..1093    +  promoter       CMVd2 promoter: truncated human cytomegalovirus (CMV) immediate early promoter that yields moderately reduced expression relative to the full-length promoter
   1126..2088    +  CDS            DrCBD: DrCBD is a basic (constitutively fluorescent) long stokes shift fluorescent protein published in 2009, derived from Deinococcus radiodurans. It requires the cofactor biliverdin for fluorescence.
   2704..3774    +  CDS            Ntrk1 (fragment): NTRK1_RAT - Also known as Trk, Trka. Experimental evidence at protein level: Swiss-Prot protein existence level 1. Receptor tyrosine kinase involved in the development and the maturation of the central and peripheral nervous systems through regulation of proliferation, differentiation and survival of sympathetic and nervous neurons. High affinity receptor for NGF which is its primary ligand (PubMed:1312719, PubMed:1850821). Can also bind and be activated by NTF3/neurotrophin-3. However, NTF3 only supports axonal extension through NTRK1 but has no effect on neuron survival. Upon dimeric NGF lig
   3793..3813    +  CDS            TEV site: tobacco etch virus (TEV) protease recognition and cleavage site
   3866..3894    +  misc_feature   MCS (fragment): pUC18/19 multiple cloning site
   3901..3950    +  CDS            SET1 (fragment): solubility-enhancement tag derived from T7 phage gene 10B
   3958..3977    +  terminator     T7 terminator (fragment): transcription terminator for bacteriophage T7 RNA polymerase
   3999..4120    -  polyA_signal   SV40 poly(A) signal: SV40 polyadenylation signal
   4143..4211    -  CDS            large T antigen (fragment): large T antigen from SV40 (simian virus 40)
   4232..4384    -  CDS            tnpA (fragment): TN5P_ECOLX - Also known as tnp. Experimental evidence at protein level: Swiss-Prot protein existence level 1. Mediates transposition of transposon Tn5 by a 'cut and paste' mechanism. First, the monomeric transposase binds the 19 bp inverted DNA repeats flanking the transposon. Then, dimerization of the DNA- bound transposase creates a synaptic DNA complex. After nicking of the first DNA strand, excision of the transposon proceeds through a series of intermediates. The transposase then mediates the insertion of the transposon at a new site by strand transfer. The activity of the wild- type tran
   4386..4487    +  CDS            tnpA (fragment): TN5P_ECOLX - Also known as tnp. Experimental evidence at protein level: Swiss-Prot protein existence level 1. Mediates transposition of transposon Tn5 by a 'cut and paste' mechanism. First, the monomeric transposase binds the 19 bp inverted DNA repeats flanking the transposon. Then, dimerization of the DNA- bound transposase creates a synaptic DNA complex. After nicking of the first DNA strand, excision of the transposon proceeds through a series of intermediates. The transposase then mediates the insertion of the transposon at a new site by strand transfer. The activity of the wild- type tran
   4519..5313    +  CDS            NeoR/KanR: aminoglycoside phosphotransferase from Tn5; aph(3')-II (or nptII); confers resistance to neomycin, kanamycin, and G418 (Geneticin®)
   5358..5437    -  rep_origin     RSF ori (fragment): Plasmids containing the RSF 1030 origin of replication can be propagated in E. coli cells that contain additional plasmids with compatible origins.
