[The description below was written by a language model from this plasmid's Addgene catalogue record and pLannotate feature annotations shown in this document.]
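Description:
pCyto-Dr-TrkA is a 5,484-nt mammalian expression plasmid built on the pCMVd2 backbone and designed to express a cytoplasmic, light-regulatable form of the neurotrophin receptor kinase TrkA. It is propagated in E. coli under kanamycin selection through a Tn5-derived NeoR/KanR (aminoglycoside phosphotransferase) gene. The feature table annotates a ColE1/pUC-type origin of replication, although the catalogue entry lists the plasmid as low copy. A ColE1 cer site is also present, which helps keep the plasmid monomeric. No dedicated mammalian promoter is annotated upstream of NeoR/KanR, so the record does not establish that it can be used for G418 selection in mammalian cells.

The payload is a synthetic fusion, recorded as Dr-hel-4-TrkA, driven by the CMVd2 promoter. This truncated cytomegalovirus immediate-early promoter gives moderately lower expression than full-length CMV. The open reading frame begins with a segment matching DrCBD, the biliverdin-binding chromophore domain of the Deinococcus radiodurans bacterial phytochrome. An unannotated stretch of about 600 nt follows, which presumably holds the rest of the photosensory module and the linker implied by "hel-4", though the record does not define it. Next comes a fragment matching rat Ntrk1 (TrkA), presumably the intracellular kinase-containing portion given the stated cytoplasmic localisation, and then a TEV protease site. Downstream lie small remnants of bacterial vector elements (an MCS, a SET1 tag and a T7 terminator). An SV40 poly(A) signal is also annotated there, but on the reverse strand.

According to the associated publication title, the construct belongs to a set of neurotrophin receptor tyrosine kinases regulated with near-infrared light. Its use is therefore optogenetic control of TrkA signalling in transfected mammalian cells.
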