Addgene plasmid #127959: pCyto-Dr-TrkA
Purpose: cytoplasmic DrTrkA expression in mammalian cells
Depositing lab: Vladislav Verkhusha. Depositing organization: University of Helsinki. Publication: Neurotrophin receptor tyrosine kinases regulated with near-infrared light. Leopold AV, Chernov KG, Shemetov AA, Verkhusha VV. Nat Commun. 2019 Mar 8;10(1):1129. doi: 10.1038/s41467-019-08988-3. PubMed 30850602.
Backbone
  Vector backbone: pCMVd2
  Vector type: Mammalian Expression
Growth in bacteria
  Bacterial resistance: Kanamycin, 50 μg/mL
  Growth temperature: 37°C
  Growth strain: DH5alpha
  Copy number: Low Copy
Gene/Insert
  Gene/Insert name: Dr-hel-4- TrkA (alt name: cytoDrTrkA)
  Species: Synthetic
  Cloning method: Restriction Enzyme; 5′ cloning site Unknown (unknown if destroyed)
Terms and licenses: Academic/Nonprofit Terms; Industry Terms: Not Available to Industry
How to cite: pCyto-Dr-TrkA was a gift from Vladislav Verkhusha (Addgene plasmid # 127959 ; http://n2t.net/addgene:127959 ; RRID:Addgene_127959)
