>Addgene plasmid #127959 | pCyto-Dr-TrkA | depositor partial sequence | sequence record 259248 | pCyto-Dr-TrkA sequence 2649 bps
ATGAGCCGGGACCCGTTGCCCTTTTTTCCACCGCTTTACCTTGGTGGCCCGGAAATTACCACCGAGAACT
GCGAGCGCGAGCCGATTCATATTCCCGGCAGCATCCAGCCGCACGGCGCCCTGCTCACTGCCGACGGGCA
CAGCGGCGAGGTGCTCCAGATGAGCCTCAACGCGGCCACTTTTCTGGGACAGGAACCCACAGTGCTGCGC
GGACAGACCCTCGCCGCACTGCTGCCCGAGCAGTGGCCCGCGCTGCAAGCGGCCCTGCCCCCCGGCTGCC
CCGACGCCCTGCAATACCGCGCAACGCTGGACTGGCCTGCCGCCGGGCACCTTTCGCTGACGGTGCACCG
GGTCGGCGAGTTGCTGATTCTGGAATTCGAGCCGACGGAGGCCTGGGACAGCACCGGGCCGCACGCGCTG
CGCAACGCGATGTTCGCGCTCGAAAGTGCCCCCAACCTGCGGGCGCTGGCCGAGGTGGCGACCCAGACGG
TCCGCGAGCTGACGGGCTTTGACCGGGTGATGCTCTACAAATTTGCCCCCGACGCCACCGGCGAAGTGAT
TGCCGAGGCCCGCCGTGAGGGGCTGCACGCCTTTCTGGGCCACCGTTTTCCCGCGTCGGACATTCCGGCG
CAGGCCCGCGCGCTCTACACCCGGCACCTGCTGCGCCTGACCGCCGACACCCGCGCCGCCGCCGTGCCGC
TCGATCCCGTCCTCAACCCGCAGACGAATGCGCCCACCCCGCTGGGCGGCGCCGTGCTGCGCGCCACCTC
GCCCATGCACATGCAGTACCTGCGGAACATGGGCGTCGGGTCGAGCCTGTCGGTGTCGGTGGTGGTCGGC
GGCCAGCTCTGGGGCCTGATCGCCTGCCACCACCAGACGCCCTACGTGTTGCCGCCCGACCTGCGAACCA
CGCTCGAATACCTGGGCCGCTTGCTGAGCCTGCAAGTTCAGGTCAAGGAAGCGGCGGACGTGGCGGCCTT
TCGCCAGAGCCTGCGGGAGCACCACGCGCGGGTGGCCCTCGCGGCGGCGCACTCGCTCTCGCCGCACGAC
ACCCTCAGTGACCCGGCGCTTGACCTGCTGGGCCTGATGCGGGCCGGGGGCCTGATTCTGCGTTTCGAGG
GCCGCTGGCAGACGTTGGGTGAAGTGCCGCCTGCCCCGGCGGTGGACGCGCTGCTGGCGTGGCTCGAAAC
CCAGCCGGGCGCCCTGGTCCAGACCGACGCGCTGGGCCAACTGTGGCCCGCCGGCGCCGATCTCGCCCCC
AGCGCAGCGGGCCTGCTCGCCATCAGCGTGGGCGAGGGCTGGTCGGAGTGCCTCGTCTGGCTGCGGCCCG
AACTGCGGCTGGAGGTCGCCTGGGGCGGGGCCACTCCTGACCAGGCGAAAGACGACCTCGGGCCGCGCCA
CTCATTCGACACCTACCTCGAAGAAAAACGCGGCTACGCCGAGCCCTGGCATCCCGGCGAAATCGAGGAG
GCGCAGGATCTACGTGACACATTGACCGGGGCGCTGGGCGAGGCAGAGGCAGCAGCAAAGGAGGCAGCAG
CAAAGGAAGCGGCGGCGAAAGAAGCGGCGGCGAAAGCGAACAAATGTGGACAGAGGAGCAAATTTGGGAT
CAACCGCCCTGCTGTGCTGGCGCCAGAGGATGGGCTGGCCATGTCCCTACACTTCATGACACTGGGTGGC
AGTTCTCTTTCCCCTACTGAGGGCAAAGGCTCCGGACTCCAGGGCCACATCATGGAGAACCCACAGTACT
TCAGTGATACCTGTGTCCACCATATCAAGCGCCAGGACATCATTCTCAAGTGGGAGCTAGGGGAGGGAGC
CTTTGGAAAGGTCTTTCTTGCTGAGTGCTACAACCTTCTGAATGATCAGGACAAGATGCTGGTGGCTGTC
AAGGCACTGAAGGAGACATCTGAGAATGCTCGTCAGGACTTCCATCGTGAGGCAGAGCTGCTCACCATGC
TACAGCACCAACACATCGTACGCTTCTTTGGAGTCTGCACGGAGGGTGGCCCATTGCTCATGGTCTTCGA
GTACATGCGCCATGGGGACCTCAACCGTTTCCTCCGGTCCCACGGACCTGATGCAAAACTGCTGGCTGGC
GGCGAGGATGTGGCTCCTGGTCCTTTGGGCCTTGGGCAGCTTCTGGCTGTGGCTAGCCAGGTGGCTGCTG
GTATGGTGTACCTAGCCAGCCTGCACTTTGTGCACCGGGACCTGGCCACACGCAACTGTCTGGTGGGTCA
GGGACTAGTGGTCAAGATTGGAGACTTCGGCATGAGCAGGGACATCTACAGCACAGACTACTACCGTGTG
GGAGGTCGGACCATGCTGCCCATCCGCTGGATGCCTCCAGAGAGCATCCTCTACCGCAAGTTCAGCACCG
AGAGTGATGTGTGGAGCTTCGGGGTGGTGCTCTGGGAGATCTTCACCTATGGAAAGCAACCCTGGTACCA
GCTCTCCAACACTGAGGCGATCGAGTGCATCACGCAGGGCCGGGAGCTGGAGCGGCCGCGCGCCTGCCCT
CCTGATGTCTACGCCATCATGCGCGGCTGCTGGCAGCGTGAGCCGCAACAGCGCCTCAGCATGAAGGATG
TGCACGCGCGGCTGCAGGCCTTGGCACAGGCGCCACCGAGTTACCTGGACGTTCTGGGC
